>Addgene plasmid #81273 | pDONR223_RAB42_p.A61T | addgene full sequence | sequence record 168360 | Addgene NGS Result
GGCAGTTCCCTACTCTCGCGTTAACGCTAGCATGGATGTTTTCCCAGTCACGACGTTGTAAAACGACGGC
CAGTCTTAAGCTCGGGCCCCAAATAATGATTTTATTTTGACTGATAGTGACCTGTTCGTTGCAACAAATT
GATGAGCAATGCTTTTTTATAATGCCAACTTTGTACAAAAAAGTTGGCATGGCCACTCAGGGCCCGGACA
AGGTCATCTTCCTGCTGGTTGGCCACAAGAGTGACCTGCAGAGCACCCGCTGTGTCTCAGCCCAGGAGGC
CGAGGAGCTAGCTGCCTCCCTGGGCATGGCCTTCGTGGAGACCTCGGTTAAAAACAACTGCAATGTGGAC
CTGGCCTTTGACACCCTCACTGATGCTATCCAGCAGGCCCTGCAGCAGGGGGACATCAAGCTAGAAGAGG
GCTGGGGGGGTGTCCGGCTCATCCACAAGACCCAAATCCCCAGGTCCCCCAGCAGGAAGCAGCACTCAGG
CCCATGCCAGTGTTGATTGCCAACTTTCTTGTACAAAGTTGTCATTATAAGAAAGCATTGCTTATCAATT
TGTTGCAACGAACAGGTCACTATCAGTCAAAATAAAATCATTATTTGCCATCCAGCTGATATCCCCTATA
GTGAGTCGTATTACATGGTCATAGCTGTTTCCTGGCAGCTCTGGCCCGTGTCTCAAAATCTCTGATGTTA
CATTGCACAAGATAAAAATATATCATCATGCCTCCTCTAGACCAGCCAGGACAGAAATGCCTCGACTTCG
CTGCTACCCAAGGTTGCCGGGTGACGCACACCGTGGAAACGGATGAAGGCACGAACCCAGTGGACATAAG
CCTGTTCGGTTCGTAAGCTGTAATGCAAGTAGCGTATGCGCTCACGCAACTGGTCCAGAACCTTGACCGA
ACGCAGCGGTGGTAACGGCGCAGTGGCGGTTTTCATGGCTTGTTATGACTGTTTTTTTGGGGTACAGTCT
ATGCCTCGGGCATCCAAGCAGCAAGCGCGTTACGCCGTGGGTCGATGTTTGATGTTATGGAGCAGCAACG
ATGTTACGCAGCAGGGCAGTCGCCCTAAAACAAAGTTAAACATTATGAGGGAAGCGGTGATCGCCGAAGT
ATCGACTCAACTATCAGAGGTAGTTGGCGTCATCGAGCGCCATCTCGAACCGACGTTGCTGGCCGTACAT
TTGTACGGCTCCGCAGTGGATGGCGGCCTGAAGCCACACAGTGATATTGATTTGCTGGTTACGGTGACCG
TAAGGCTTGATGAAACAACGCGGCGAGCTTTGATCAACGACCTTTTGGAAACTTCGGCTTCCCCTGGAGA
GAGCGAGATTCTCCGCGCTGTAGAAGTCACCATTGTTGTGCACGACGACATCATTCCGTGGCGTTATCCA
GCTAAGCGCGAACTGCAATTTGGAGAATGGCAGCGCAATGACATTCTTGCAGGTATCTTCGAGCCAGCCA
CGATCGACATTGATCTGGCTATCTTGCTGACAAAAGCAAGAGAACATAGCGTTGCCTTGGTAGGTCCAGC
GGCGGAGGAACTCTTTGATCCGGTTCCTGAACAGGATCTATTTGAGGCGCTAAATGAAACCTTAACGCTA
TGGAACTCGCCGCCCGACTGGGCTGGCGATGAGCGAAATGTAGTGCTTACGTTGTCCCGCATTTGGTACA
GCGCAGTAACCGGCAAAATCGCGCCGAAGGATGTCGCTGCCGACTGGGCAATGGAGCGCCTGCCGGCCCA
GTATCAGCCCGTCATACTTGAAGCTAGACAGGCTTATCTTGGACAAGAAGAAGATCGCTTGGCCTCGCGC
GCAGATCAGTTGGAAGAATTTGTCCACTACGTGAAAGGCGAGATCACCAAGGTAGTCGGCAAATAACCCT
CGAGCCACCCATGACCAAAATCCCTTAACGTGAGTTACGCGTCGTTCCACTGAGCGTCAGACCCCGTAGA
AAAGATCAAAGGATCTTCTTGAGATCCTTTTTTTCTGCGCGTAATCTGCTGCTTGCAAACAAAAAAACCA
CCGCTACCAGCGGTGGTTTGTTTGCCGGATCAAGAGCTACCAACTCTTTTTCCGAAGGTAACTGGCTTCA
GCAGAGCGCAGATACCAAATACTGTTCTTCTAGTGTAGCCGTAGTTAGGCCACCACTTCAAGAACTCTGT
AGCACCGCCTACATACCTCGCTCTGCTAATCCTGTTACCAGTGGCTGCTGCCAGTGGCGATAAGTCGTGT
CTTACCGGGTTGGACTCAAGACGATAGTTACCGGATAAGGCGCAGCGGTCGGGCTGAACGGGGGGTTCGT
GCACACAGCCCAGCTTGGAGCGAACGACCTACACCGAACTGAGATACCTACAGCGTGAGCTATGAGAAAG
CGCCACGCTTCCCGAAGGGAGAAAGGCGGACAGGTATCCGGTAAGCGGCAGGGTCGGAACAGGAGAGCGC
ACGAGGGAGCTTCCAGGGGGAAACGCCTGGTATCTTTATAGTCCTGTCGGGTTTCGCCACCTCTGACTTG
AGCGTCGATTTTTGTGATGCTCGTCAGGGGGGCGGAGCCTATGGAAAAACGCCAGCAACGCGGCCTTTTT
ACGGTTCCTGGCCTTTTGCTGGCCTTTTGCTCACATGTTCTTTCCTGCGTTATCCCCTGATTCTGTGGAT
AACCGTATTACCGCCTTTGAGTGAGCTGATACCGCTCGCCGCAGCCGAACGACCGAGCGCAGCGAGTCAG
TGAGCGAGGAAGCGGAAGAGCGCCCAATACGCAAACCGCCTCTCCCCGCGCGTTGGCCGATTCATTAATG
CAGCTGGCACGACAGGTTTCCCGACTGGAAAGCGGGCAGTGAGCGCAACGCAATTAATACGCGTACCGCT
AGCCAGGAAGAGTTTGTAGAAACGCAAAAAGGCCATCCGTCAGGATGGCCTTCTGCTTAGTTTGATGCCT
GGCAGTTTATGGCGGGCGTCCTGCCCGCCACCCTCCGGGCCGTTGCTTCACAACGTTCAAATCCGCTCCC
GGCGGATTTGTCCTACTCAGGAGAGCGTTCACCGACAAACAACAGATAAAACGAAAGGCCCAGTCTTCCG
ACTGAGCCTTTCGTTTTATTTGATGCCT
Features (pLannotate 1.2.2; 12 found; start..end, strand, type, name):
     38..74      -  CDS            lacZα (fragment): LacZα fragment of β-galactosidase; lacZ fragment
     91..186     +  protein_bind   attL3: mutant version of attL; recombination site for the Gateway® LR reaction LR Clonase™
    189..503     +  CDS            RAB42 (fragment): RAB42_HUMAN - Experimental evidence at protein level: Swiss-Prot protein existence level 1. From Homo sapiens (Human).
    514..607     -  protein_bind   attL2 (fragment): mutant version of attL; recombination site for the Gateway® LR reaction LR Clonase™
    625..643     -  promoter       T7 promoter: promoter for bacteriophage T7 RNA polymerase
    833..856     +  promoter       Pc promoter (fragment): intI1 (promoter lies within the coding sequence); class 1 integron promoter
   1032..1088    +  CDS            GmR (fragment): gentamycin acetyltransferase; aacC1; confers resistance to gentamycin
   1095..1886    +  CDS            SmR: aminoglycoside adenylyltransferase (Murphy, 1985); aadA; confers resistance to spectinomycin and streptomycin
   1979..2567    +  rep_origin     ori: high-copy-number ColE1/pMB1/pBR322/pUC origin of replication
   2750..2842    +  CDS            lacI (fragment): lac repressor; lacI; The lac repressor binds to the lac operator to inhibit transcription in E. coli. This inhibition can be relieved by adding lactose or isopropyl-β-D-thiogalactopyranoside (IPTG).
   2897..2924    -  terminator     rrnB T2 terminator: transcription terminator T2 from the E. coli rrnB gene
   3056..3099    +  terminator     rrnB T1 terminator: Escherichia coli rrnB; transcription terminator T1 from the E. coli rrnB gene
