[The description below was written by a language model from this plasmid's Addgene catalogue record and pLannotate feature annotations shown in this document.]
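Description:
pDONR223_RAB42_p.A61T is a Gateway entry clone built on the Invitrogen pDONR223 backbone. It carries the human RAB42 open reading frame, referenced to a RefSeq transcript, with an alanine-to-threonine substitution at residue 61. It is a small bacterial plasmid of about 3.1 kb, maintained at high copy in E. coli through a ColE1/pUC-type origin. Selection is with spectinomycin, conferred by the aadA (SmR) aminoglycoside adenylyltransferase gene. The annotation also picks up short remnants upstream of this marker, a class 1 integron Pc promoter fragment and a gentamicin acetyltransfererase fragment, which probably reflect the integron origin of the resistance cassette. Small lacZα and lacI fragments are also annotated. The rrnB T1 and T2 terminators sit in the backbone, where they typically insulate the cloning region from read-through transcription.

The RAB42 coding sequence is annotated as a fragment of roughly 315 bp matching the human protein. It lies between two attL recombination sites, which the automated annotation labels as attL3 and a partial attL2. These sites allow the ORF to be moved by an LR Clonase reaction into any compatible Gateway destination vector. The record lists no promoter for the insert, so the clone is a shuttle and archive format rather than an expression construct. The only nearby promoter is a backbone T7 promoter just outside the downstream att site, oriented toward the insert on the opposite strand. The ORF is in the "closed" configuration, with a stop codon directly after the coding sequence, so it will express without C-terminal fusion tags after transfer. The plasmid belongs to the Target Accelerator Plasmid Collection, a set of wild-type and variant alleles assembled for systematic functional testing of rare cancer-associated mutations.
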