Addgene plasmid #81273: pDONR223_RAB42_p.A61T
Purpose: Gateway Donor vector containing RAB42 , part of the Target Accelerator Plasmid Collection.
Depositing lab: Jesse Boehm & William Hahn & David Root. Depositing organization: Broad Institute. Publication: Systematic Functional Interrogation of Rare Cancer Variants Identifies Oncogenic Alleles. Kim E, Ilic N, Shrestha Y, Zou L, Kamburov A, Zhu C, Yang X, Lubonja R, Tran N, Nguyen C, Lawrence MS, Piccioni F, Bagul M, Doench JG, Chouinard CR, Wu X, Hogstrom L, Natoli T, Tamayo P, Horn H, Corsello SM, Lage K, Root DE, Subramanian A, Golub TR, Getz G, Boehm JS, Hahn WC. Cancer Discov. 2016 Jul;6(7):714-26. doi: 10.1158/2159-8290.CD-16-0160. Epub 2016 May 4. PubMed 27147599.
Backbone
  Vector backbone: pDONR223
  Backbone manufacturer: Invitrogen
  Backbone size w/o insert (bp): 2790
  Vector type: Gateway Entry vector
Growth in bacteria
  Bacterial resistance: Spectinomycin, 50 μg/mL
  Growth temperature: 37°C
  Growth strain: DH5alpha
  Copy number: High Copy
Gene/Insert
  Gene/Insert name: RAB42
  Species: H. sapiens (human)
  Mutation: A61T
  GenBank ID: NM_152304.1
  Entrez Gene: RAB42
  Promoter: None
  Cloning method: Gateway Cloning
  Sequencing primers: 5′ M13pUC-fwd; 3′ M13-Rev
Terms and licenses: Academic/Nonprofit Terms; Industry Terms: Not Available to Industry
Depositor comments: Closed state: stop codon immediately follows insert
How to cite: pDONR223_RAB42_p.A61T was a gift from Jesse Boehm & William Hahn & David Root (Addgene plasmid # 81273 ; http://n2t.net/addgene:81273 ; RRID:Addgene_81273)
