>Addgene plasmid #81273 | pDONR223_RAB42_p.A61T | depositor partial sequence | sequence record 154592 | Insert sequence
ATGGCCACTCAGGGCCCGGACAAGGTCATCTTCCTGCTGGTTGGCCACAAGAGTGACCTGCAGAGCACCC
GCTGTGTCTCAGCCCAGGAGGCCGAGGAGCTAGCTGCCTCCCTGGGCATGGCCTTCGTGGAGACCTCGGT
TAAAAACAACTGCAATGTGGACCTGGCCTTTGACACCCTCACTGATGCTATCCAGCAGGCCCTGCAGCAG
GGGGACATCAAGCTAGAAGAGGGCTGGGGGGGTGTCCGGCTCATCCACAAGACCCAAATCCCCAGGTCCC
CCAGCAGGAAGCAGCACTCAGGCCCATGCCAGTGT
